Addgene plasmid #65276: flGalT-SBP-mCherry_puromycin
Purpose: GalT reporter only ( no hook) (RUSH system)
Depositing lab: Franck Perez. Depositing organization: Institut Curie. Publication: Synchronization of secretory protein traffic in populations of cells. Boncompain G, Divoux S, Gareil N, de Forges H, Lescure A, Latreche L, Mercanti V, Jollivet F, Raposo G, Perez F. Nat Methods. 2012 Mar 11;9(5):493-8. doi: 10.1038/nmeth.1928. PubMed 22406856.
Backbone
  Vector backbone: pIRESpuro3
  Backbone manufacturer: Clontech
  Vector type: Mammalian Expression
  Selectable markers: Puromycin
Growth in bacteria
  Bacterial resistance: Ampicillin, 100 μg/mL
  Growth temperature: 37°C
  Growth strain: DH5alpha
  Copy number: High Copy
Gene/Insert
  Gene/Insert name: galactosidase (alt name: BAGALT1)
  Species: H. sapiens (human)
  Promoter: CMV
  Tag / fusion protein: Streptavidin Binding Protein (SBP) (C terminal on insert); mCherry (C terminal on insert)
  Cloning method: Unknown
  Sequencing primers: 5′ CMV Forward; 3′ mCherry-R
Terms and licenses: Academic/Nonprofit Terms; Industry Terms: Not Available to Industry
Depositor comments: luminal tagging
How to cite: flGalT-SBP-mCherry_puromycin was a gift from Franck Perez (Addgene plasmid # 65276 ; http://n2t.net/addgene:65276 ; RRID:Addgene_65276)
