[The description below was written by a language model from this plasmid's Addgene catalogue record and pLannotate feature annotations shown in this document.]
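Description:
flGalT-SBP-mCherry_puromycin is a mammalian expression plasmid built on the pIRESpuro3 backbone. It carries a secretory-pathway reporter for the RUSH (retention using selective hooks) system. It is propagated in E. coli as a high-copy plasmid through a ColE1/pUC-type origin and selected with ampicillin through the β-lactamase gene. In mammalian cells, selection is with puromycin.

The payload is a single bicistronic transcription unit driven by the human CMV immediate-early enhancer and promoter. The first open reading frame encodes human β-1,4-galactosyltransferase 1 (B4GALT1). The catalogue entry labels this insert loosely as "galactosidase", but the feature table identifies it as the galactosyltransferase, and the "fl" in the name suggests the full-length protein. It is fused at its C terminus to a streptavidin-binding peptide (SBP) and then mCherry. The SBP is not annotated in the feature table and presumably lies in the gap between the B4GALT1 and mCherry coding regions. The depositor describes the tagging as luminal, which fits a C-terminal fusion on this type II Golgi membrane protein. Downstream are a chimeric intron, an EMCV IRES and the puromycin N-acetyltransferase gene, ending in an SV40 polyadenylation signal. Because drug resistance is translated from the same mRNA as the reporter, puromycin selection enriches for cells that express the fusion.

In RUSH, an SBP-tagged reporter is held in a donor compartment by a streptavidin-fused "hook" and released synchronously when biotin is added. This plasmid encodes the reporter only, with no hook. It therefore suits use as an unretained control, as a red fluorescent Golgi marker, or in combination with a separately supplied hook.
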