Features (pLannotate 1.2.2; 20 found; start..end, strand, type, name):
     36..80      -  misc_feature   bom (fragment): basis of mobility region from pBR322
    235..614     +  enhancer       CMV enhancer: human cytomegalovirus immediate early enhancer
    615..818     +  promoter       CMV promoter: human cytomegalovirus (CMV) immediate early promoter
    814..847     +  LTR            5' LTR (truncated) (fragment): truncated 5' long terminal repeat (LTR) from HIV-1
    863..881     +  promoter       T7 promoter: promoter for bacteriophage T7 RNA polymerase
    945..2138    +  CDS            B4GALT1: B4GT1_HUMAN - Also known as GGTB2. Experimental evidence at protein level: Swiss-Prot protein existence level 1. [Processed beta-1,4-galactosyltransferase 1]: The cell surface form functions as a recognition molecule during a variety of cell to cell and cell to matrix interactions, as those occurring during development and egg fertilization, by binding to specific oligosaccharide ligands on opposing cells or in the extracellular matrix. From Homo sapiens (Human).
   2271..2978    +  CDS            mCherry: mCherry is a basic (constitutively fluorescent) red fluorescent protein published in 2004, derived from Discosoma sp.. It is reported to be a very rapidly-maturing monomer with low acid sensitivity.
   3088..3317    +  intron         chimeric intron: chimera between introns from adenovirus and immunoglobulin heavy chain genes
   3501..3963    +  misc_feature   IRES: internal ribosome entry site (IRES) of the encephalomyocarditis virus (EMCV)
   3996..4595    +  CDS            PuroR: puromycin N-acetyltransferase; pac from Streptomyces alboniger; confers resistance to puromycin
   4722..4806    +  CDS            large T antigen (fragment): large T antigen from SV40 (simian virus 40)
   4829..4950    +  polyA_signal   SV40 poly(A) signal: SV40 polyadenylation signal
   4961..5012    +  polyA_signal   SV40 poly(A) signal (fragment): SV40 polyadenylation signal
   5076..5092    -  protein_bind   lac operator: The lac repressor binds to the lac operator to inhibit transcription in E. coli. This inhibition can be relieved by adding lactose or isopropyl-β-D-thiogalactopyranoside (IPTG). lac repressor encoded by lacI
   5100..5130    -  promoter       lac promoter: promoter for the E. coli lac operon
   5145..5166    -  protein_bind   CAP binding site: CAP binding activates transcription in the presence of cAMP. E. coli catabolite activator protein
   5179..5271    -  CDS            lacI (fragment): lac repressor; lacI; The lac repressor binds to the lac operator to inhibit transcription in E. coli. This inhibition can be relieved by adding lactose or isopropyl-β-D-thiogalactopyranoside (IPTG).
   5454..6042    -  rep_origin     ori: high-copy-number ColE1/pMB1/pBR322/pUC origin of replication
   6213..7073    -  CDS            AmpR: β-lactamase; bla; confers resistance to ampicillin, carbenicillin, and related antibiotics
   7074..7178    -  promoter       AmpR promoter: bla
>Addgene plasmid #65276 | flGalT-SBP-mCherry_puromycin | depositor full sequence | sequence record 110484 | Full Sequence
GACGGATCGGGAGATCTCCCGATCCCCTATGGTCGACTCTCAGTACAATCTGCTCTGATGCCGCATAGTT
AAGCCAGTATCTGCTCCCTGCTTGTGTGTTGGAGGTCGCTGAGTAGTGCGCGAGCAAAATTTAAGCTACA
ACAAGGCAAGGCTTGACCGACAATTGCATGAAGAATCTGCTTAGGGTTAGGCGTTTTGCGCTGCTTCGCG
ATGTACGGGCCAGATATACGCGTTGACATTGATTATTGACTAGTTATTAATAGTAATCAATTACGGGGTC
ATTAGTTCATAGCCCATATATGGAGTTCCGCGTTACATAACTTACGGTAAATGGCCCGCCTGGCTGACCG
CCCAACGACCCCCGCCCATTGACGTCAATAATGACGTATGTTCCCATAGTAACGCCAATAGGGACTTTCC
ATTGACGTCAATGGGTGGACTATTTACGGTAAACTGCCCACTTGGCAGTACATCAAGTGTATCATATGCC
AAGTACGCCCCCTATTGACGTCAATGACGGTAAATGGCCCGCCTGGCATTATGCCCAGTACATGACCTTA
TGGGACTTTCCTACTTGGCAGTACATCTACGTATTAGTCATCGCTATTACCATGGTGATGCGGTTTTGGC
AGTACATCAATGGGCGTGGATAGCGGTTTGACTCACGGGGATTTCCAAGTCTCCACCCCATTGACGTCAA
TGGGAGTTTGTTTTGGCACCAAAATCAACGGGACTTTCCAAAATGTCGTAACAACTCCGCCCCATTGACG
CAAATGGGCGGTAGGCGTGTACGGTGGGAGGTCTATATAAGCAGAGCTCTCTGGCTAACTAGAGAACCCA
CTGCTTACTGGCTTATCGAAATTAATACGACTCACTATAGGGAGACCCAAGCTTGGTACCGAGCTCGGAT
CGATATCTGCGGCCTAGCTAGCGGGAGGCGCGCCATGAGGCTTCGGGAGCCGCTCCTGAGCGGCAGCGCC
GCGATGCCAGGCGCGTCCCTACAGCGGGCCTGCCGCCTGCTCGTGGCCGTCTGCGCTCTGCACCTTGGCG
TCACCCTCGTTTACTACCTGGCTGGCCGCGACCTGAGCCGCCTGCCCCAACTGGTCGGAGTCTCCACACC
GCTGCAGGGCGGCTCGAACAGTGCCGCCGCCATCGGGCAGTCCTCCGGGGAGCTCCGGACCGGAGGGGCC
CGGCCGCCGCCTCCTCTAGGCGCCTCCTCCCAGCCGCGCCCGGGTGGCGACTCCAGCCCAGTCGTGGATT
CTGGCCCTGGCCCCGCTAGCAACTTGACCTCGGTCCCAGTGCCCCACACCACCGCACTGTCGCTGCCCGC
CTGCCCTGAGGAGTCCCCGCTGCTTGTGGGCCCCATGCTGATTGAGTTTAACATGCCTGTGGACCTGGAG
CTCGTGGCAAAGCAGAACCCAAATGTGAAGATGGGCGGCCGCTATGCCCCCAGGGACTGCGTCTCTCCTC
ACAAGGTGGCCATCATCATTCCATTCCGCAACCGGCAGGAGCACCTCAAGTACTGGCTATATTATTTGCA
CCCAGTCCTGCAGCGCCAGCAGCTGGACTATGGCATCTATGTTATCAACCAGGCGGGAGACACTATATTC
AATCGTGCTAAGCTCCTCAATGTTGGCTTTCAAGAAGCCTTGAAGGACTATGACTACACCTGCTTTGTGT
TTAGTGACGTGGACCTCATTCCAATGAATGACCATAATGCGTACAGGTGTTTTTCACAGCCACGGCACAT
TTCCGTTGCAATGGATAAGTTTGGATTCAGCCTACCTTATGTTCAGTATTTTGGAGGTGTCTCTGCTCTA
AGTAAACAACAGTTTCTAACCATCAATGGATTTCCTAATAATTATTGGGGCTGGGGAGGAGAAGATGATG
ACATTTTTAACAGATTAGTTTTTAGAGGCATGTCTATATCTCGCCCAAATGCTGTGGTCGGGAGGTGTCG
CATGATCCGCCACTCAAGAGACAAGAAAAATGAACCCAATCCTCAGAGGTTTGACCGAATTGCACACACA
AAGGAGACAATGCTCTCTGATGGTTTGAACTCACTCACCTACCAGGTGCTGGATGTACAGAGATACCCAT
TGTATACCCAAATCACAGTGGACATCGGGACACCGAGCTTGAATTCCATGGACGAGAAGACCACTGGTTG
GCGAGGTGGACACGTTGTTGAAGGACTGGCTGGGGAACTTGAACAACTTCGTGCACGACTGGAGCATCAC
CCACAAGGTCAACGTGAACCACCTGCAGGTATGGTGAGCAAGGGCGAGGAGGATAACATGGCCATCATCA
AGGAGTTCATGCGCTTCAAGGTGCACATGGAGGGCTCCGTGAACGGCCACGAGTTCGAGATCGAGGGCGA
GGGCGAGGGCCGCCCCTACGAGGGCACCCAGACCGCCAAGCTGAAGGTGACCAAGGGTGGCCCCCTGCCC
TTCGCCTGGGACATCCTGTCCCCTCAGTTCATGTACGGCTCCAAGGCCTACGTGAAGCACCCCGCCGACA
TCCCCGACTACTTGAAGCTGTCCTTCCCCGAGGGCTTCAAGTGGGAGCGCGTGATGAACTTCGAGGACGG
CGGCGTGGTGACCGTGACCCAGGACTCCTCCCTACAGGACGGCGAGTTCATCTACAAGGTGAAGCTGCGC
GGCACCAACTTCCCCTCCGACGGCCCCGTAATGCAGAAGAAGACCATGGGCTGGGAGGCCTCCTCCGAGC
GGATGTACCCCGAGGACGGCGCCCTGAAGGGCGAGATCAAGCAGAGGCTGAAGCTGAAGGACGGCGGCCA
CTACGACGCTGAGGTCAAGACCACCTACAAGGCCAAGAAGCCCGTGCAGCTGCCCGGCGCCTACAACGTC
AACATCAAGTTGGACATCACCTCCCACAACGAGGACTACACCATCGTGGAACAGTACGAACGCGCCGAGG
GCCGCCACTCCACCGGCGGCATGGACGAGCTGTACAAGGGCCGGCCTTAAGGCCTCGAGGGCCAATTAAT
TAAGGATCCGCGGCCGCATAGATAACTGATCCAGTGTGCTGGAATTAATTCGCTGTCTGCGAGGGCCAGC
TGTTGGGGTGAGTACTCCCTCTCAAAAGCGGGCATGACTTCTGCGCTAAGATTGTCAGTTTCCAAAAACG
AGGAGGATTTGATATTCACCTGGCCCGCGGTGATGCCTTTGAGGGTGGCCGCGTCCATCTGGTCAGAAAA
GACAATCTTTTTGTTGTCAAGCTTGAGGTGTGGCAGGCTTGAGATCTGGCCATACACTTGAGTGACAATG
ACATCCACTTTGCCTTTCTCTCCACAGGTGTCCACTCCCAGGTCCAACTGCAGGTCGAGCATGCATCTAG
GGCGGCCAATTCCGCCCCTCTCCCCCCCCCCCCTCTCCCTCCCCCCCCCCTAACGTTACTGGCCGAAGCC
GCTTGGAATAAGGCCGGTGTGCGTTTGTCTATATGTGATTTTCCACCATATTGCCGTCTTTTGGCAATGT
GAGGGCCCGGAAACCTGGCCCTGTCTTCTTGACGAGCATTCCTAGGGGTCTTTCCCCTCTCGCCAAAGGA
ATGCAAGGTCTGTTGAATGTCGTGAAGGAAGCAGTTCCTCTGGAAGCTTCTTGAAGACAAACAACGTCTG
TAGCGACCCTTTGCAGGCAGCGGAACCCCCCACCTGGCGACAGGTGCCTCTGCGGCCAAAAGCCACGTGT
ATAAGATACACCTGCAAAGGCGGCACAACCCCAGTGCCACGTTGTGAGTTGGATAGTTGTGGAAAGAGTC
AAATGGCTCTCCTCAAGCGTATTCAACAAGGGGCTGAAGGATGCCCAGAAGGTACCCCATTGTATGGGAT
CTGATCTGGGGCCTCGGTGCACATGCTTTACATGTGTTTAGTCGAGGTTAAAAAAACGTCTAGGCCCCCC
GAACCACGGGGACGTGGTTTTCCTTTGAAAAACACGATGATAAGCTTGCCACAACCCACAAGGAGACGAC
CTTCCATGACCGAGTACAAGCCCACGGTGCGCCTCGCCACCCGCGACGACGTCCCCCGGGCCGTACGCAC
CCTCGCCGCCGCGTTCGCCGACTACCCCGCCACGCGCCACACCGTCGACCCGGACCGCCACATCGAGCGG
GTCACCGAGCTGCAAGAACTCTTCCTCACGCGCGTCGGGCTCGACATCGGCAAGGTGTGGGTCGCGGACG
ACGGCGCCGCGGTGGCGGTCTGGACCACGCCGGAGAGCGTCGAAGCGGGGGCGGTGTTCGCCGAGATCGG
CCCGCGCATGGCCGAGTTGAGCGGTTCCCGGCTGGCCGCGCAGCAACAGATGGAAGGCCTCCTGGCGCCG
CACCGGCCCAAGGAGCCCGCGTGGTTCCTGGCCACCGTCGGCGTCTCGCCCGACCACCAGGGCAAGGGTC
TGGGCAGCGCCGTCGTGCTCCCCGGAGTGGAGGCGGCCGAGCGCGCCGGGGTGCCCGCCTTCCTGGAGAC
CTCCGCGCCCCGCAACCTCCCCTTCTACGAGCGGCTCGGCTTCACCGTCACCGCCGACGTCGAGGTGCCC
GAAGGACCGCGCACCTGGTGCATGACCCGCAAGCCCGGTGCCTGACGCCCGCCCCACGACCCGCAGCGCC
CGACCGAAAGGAGCGCACGACCCCATGGCTCCGACCGAAGCCACCCGGGGCGGCCCCGCCGACCCCGCAC
CCGCCCCCGAGGCCCACCGACTCTAGATAACTGATCATAATCAGCCATACCACATTTGTAGAGGTTTTAC
TTGCTTTAAAAAACCTCCCACACCTCCCCCTGAACCTGAAACATAAAATGAATGCAATTGTTGTTGTTAA
CTTGTTTATTGCAGCTTATAATGGTTACAAATAAAGCAATAGCATCACAAATTTCACAAATAAAGCATTT
TTTTCACTGCATTCTAGTTGTGGTTTGTCCAAACTCATCAATGTATCTTAACGCGTCGAGTGCATTCTAG
TTGTGGTTTGTCCAAACTCATCAATGTATCTTATCATGTCTGTATACCGTCGACCTCTAGCTAGAGCTTG
GCGTAATCATGGTCATAGCTGTTTCCTGTGTGAAATTGTTATCCGCTCACAATTCCACACAACATACGAG
CCGGAAGCATAAAGTGTAAAGCCTGGGGTGCCTAATGAGTGAGCTAACTCACATTAATTGCGTTGCGCTC
ACTGCCCGCTTTCCAGTCGGGAAACCTGTCGTGCCAGCTGCATTAATGAATCGGCCAACGCGCGGGGAGA
GGCGGTTTGCGTATTGGGCGCTCTTCCGCTTCCTCGCTCACTGACTCGCTGCGCTCGGTCGTTCGGCTGC
GGCGAGCGGTATCAGCTCACTCAAAGGCGGTAATACGGTTATCCACAGAATCAGGGGATAACGCAGGAAA
GAACATGTGAGCAAAAGGCCAGCAAAAGGCCAGGAACCGTAAAAAGGCCGCGTTGCTGGCGTTTTTCCAT
AGGCTCCGCCCCCCTGACGAGCATCACAAAAATCGACGCTCAAGTCAGAGGTGGCGAAACCCGACAGGAC
TATAAAGATACCAGGCGTTTCCCCCTGGAAGCTCCCTCGTGCGCTCTCCTGTTCCGACCCTGCCGCTTAC
CGGATACCTGTCCGCCTTTCTCCCTTCGGGAAGCGTGGCGCTTTCTCAATGCTCACGCTGTAGGTATCTC
AGTTCGGTGTAGGTCGTTCGCTCCAAGCTGGGCTGTGTGCACGAACCCCCCGTTCAGCCCGACCGCTGCG
CCTTATCCGGTAACTATCGTCTTGAGTCCAACCCGGTAAGACACGACTTATCGCCACTGGCAGCAGCCAC
TGGTAACAGGATTAGCAGAGCGAGGTATGTAGGCGGTGCTACAGAGTTCTTGAAGTGGTGGCCTAACTAC
GGCTACACTAGAAGGACAGTATTTGGTATCTGCGCTCTGCTGAAGCCAGTTACCTTCGGAAAAAGAGTTG
GTAGCTCTTGATCCGGCAAACAAACCACCGCTGGTAGCGGTGGTTTTTTTGTTTGCAAGCAGCAGATTAC
GCGCAGAAAAAAAGGATCTCAAGAAGATCCTTTGATCTTTTCTACGGGGTCTGACGCTCAGTGGAACGAA
AACTCACGTTAAGGGATTTTGGTCATGAGATTATCAAAAAGGATCTTCACCTAGATCCTTTTAAATTAAA
AATGAAGTTTTAAATCAATCTAAAGTATATATGAGTAAACTTGGTCTGACAGTTACCAATGCTTAATCAG
TGAGGCACCTATCTCAGCGATCTGTCTATTTCGTTCATCCATAGTTGCCTGACTCCCCGTCGTGTAGATA
ACTACGATACGGGAGGGCTTACCATCTGGCCCCAGTGCTGCAATGATACCGCGAGACCCACGCTCACCGG
CTCCAGATTTATCAGCAATAAACCAGCCAGCCGGAAGGGCCGAGCGCAGAAGTGGTCCTGCAACTTTATC
CGCCTCCATCCAGTCTATTAATTGTTGCCGGGAAGCTAGAGTAAGTAGTTCGCCAGTTAATAGTTTGCGC
AACGTTGTTGCCATTGCTACAGGCATCGTGGTGTCACGCTCGTCGTTTGGTATGGCTTCATTCAGCTCCG
GTTCCCAACGATCAAGGCGAGTTACATGATCCCCCATGTTGTGCAAAAAAGCGGTTAGCTCCTTCGGTCC
TCCGATCGTTGTCAGAAGTAAGTTGGCCGCAGTGTTATCACTCATGGTTATGGCAGCACTGCATAATTCT
CTTACTGTCATGCCATCCGTAAGATGCTTTTCTGTGACTGGTGAGTACTCAACCAAGTCATTCTGAGAAT
AGTGTATGCGGCGACCGAGTTGCTCTTGCCCGGCGTCAATACGGGATAATACCGCGCCACATAGCAGAAC
TTTAAAAGTGCTCATCATTGGAAAACGTTCTTCGGGGCGAAAACTCTCAAGGATCTTACCGCTGTTGAGA
TCCAGTTCGATGTAACCCACTCGTGCACCCAACTGATCTTCAGCATCTTTTACTTTCACCAGCGTTTCTG
GGTGAGCAAAAACAGGAAGGCAAAATGCCGCAAAAAAGGGAATAAGGGCGACACGGAAATGTTGAATACT
CATACTCTTCCTTTTTCAATATTATTGAAGCATTTATCAGGGTTATTGTCTCATGAGCGGATACATATTT
GAATGTATTTAGAAAAATAAACAAATAGGGGTTCCGCGCACATTTCCCCGAAAAGTGCCACCTGACGTC
