>Addgene plasmid #65276 | flGalT-SBP-mCherry_puromycin | addgene partial sequence | sequence record 115111 | CMV-F 5'-CGCAAATGGGCGGTAGGCGTG-3'
ACTGCTTACTGGCTTATCGAAATTAATACGACTCACTATAGGGAGACCCAAGCTTGGTACCGAGCTCGGA
TCGATATCTGCGGCCTAGCTAGCGGGAGGCGCGCCATGAGGCTTCGGGAGCCGCTCCTGAGCGGCAGCGC
CGCGATGCCAGGCGCGTCCCTACAGCGGGCCTGCCGCCTGCTCGTGGCCGTCTGCGCTCTGCACCTTGGC
GTCACCCTCGTTTACTACCTGGCTGGCCGCGACCTGAGCCGCCTGCCCCAACTGGTCGGAGTCTCCACAC
CGCTGCAGGGCGGCTCGAACAGTGCCGCCGCCATCGGGCAGTCCTCCGGGGAGCTCCGGACCGGAGGGGC
CCGGCCGCCGCCTCCTCTAGGCGCCTCCTCCCAGCCGCGCCCGGGTGGCGACTCCAGCCCAGTCGTGGAT
TCTGGCCCTGGCCCCGCTAGCAACTTGACCTCGGTCCCAGTGCCCCACACCACCGCACTGTCGCTGCCCG
CCTGCCCTGAGGAGTCCCCGCTGCTTGTGGGCCCCATGCTGATTGAGTTTAACATGCCTGTGGACCTGGA
GCTCGTGGCAAAGCAGAACCCAAATGTGAAGATGGGCGGCCGCTATGCCCCCAGGGACTGCGTCTCTCCT
CACAAGGTGGCCATCATCATTCCATTCCGCAACCGGCAGGAGCACCTCAAGTACTGGCTATATTATTTGC
ACCCAGTCCTGCAGCGCCAGCAGCTGGACTATGGCATCTATGTTATCAACCAGGCGGGAGACACTATATT
CAATCGTGCTAAGC
