>Addgene plasmid #65276 | flGalT-SBP-mCherry_puromycin | addgene partial sequence | sequence record 115116 | mCherry-R 5'-TTGGTCACCTTCAGCTTGG-3'
TCGATCTCGAACTCGTGGCCGTTCACGGAGCCCTCCATGTGCACCTTGAAGCGCATGAACTCCTTGATGA
TGGCCATGTTATCCTCCTCGCCCTTGCTCACCATACCTGCAGGTGGTTCACGTTGACCTTGTGGGTGATG
CTCCAGTCGTGCACGAAGTTGTTCAAGTTCCCCAGCCAGTCCTTCAACAACGTGTCCACCTCGCCAACCA
GTGGTCTTCTCGTCCATGGAATTCAAGCTCGGTGTCCCGATGTCCACTGTGATTTGGGTATACAATGGGT
ATCTCTGTACATCCAGCACCTGGTAGGTGAGTGAGTTCAAACCATCAGAGAGCATTGTCTCCTTTGTGTG
TGCAATTCGGTCAAACCTCTGAGGATTGGGTTCATTTTTCTTGTCTCTTGAGTGGCGGATCATGCGACAC
CTCCCGACCACAGCATTTGGGCGAGATATAGACATGCCTCTAAAAACTAATCTGTTAAAAATGTCATCAT
CTTCTCCTCCCCAGCCCCAATAATTATTAGGAAATCCATTGATGGTTAGAAACTGTTGTTTACTTAGAGC
AGAGACACCTCCAAAATACTGAACATAAGGTAGGCTGAATCCAAACTTATCCATTGCAACGGAAATGTGC
CGTGGCTGTGAAAAACACCTGTACGCATTATGGTCATTCATTGGAATGAGGTCCACGTCACTAAACACAA
AGCAGGTGTAGTCATAGTCCTTCAAGGCTTCTTGAAAGCCAACATTGAGGAGCTTAGCACGATTGAATAT
AGTGTCTCCCGCCT
