>Addgene plasmid #65276 | flGalT-SBP-mCherry_puromycin | addgene partial sequence | sequence record 116643 | mCherry-F 5'-ccccgtaatgcagaagaaga-3'
CGAGATCAAGCAGAGGCTGAAGCTGAAGGACGGCGGCCACTACGACGCTGAGGTCAAGACCACCTACAAG
GCCAAGAAGCCCGTGCAGCTGCCCGGCGCCTACAACGTCAACATCAAGTTGGACATCACCTCCCACAACG
AGGACTACACCATCGTGGAACAGTACGAACGCGCCGAGGGCCGCCACTCCACCGGCGGCATGGACGAGCT
GTACAAGGGCCGGCCTTAAGGCCTCGAGGGCCAATTAATTAAGGATCCGCGGCCGCATAGATAACTGATC
CAGTGTGCTGGAATTAATTCGCTGTCTGCGAGGGCCAGCTGTTGGGGTGAGTACTCCCTCTCAAAAGCGG
GCATGACTTCTGCGCTAAGATTGTCAGTTTCCAAAAACGAGGAGGATTTGATATTCACCTGGCCCGCGGT
GATGCCTTTGAGGGTGGCCGCGTCCATCTGGTCAGAAAAGACAATCTTTTTGTTGTCAAGCTTGAGGTGT
GGCAGGCTTGAGATCTGGCCATACACTTGAGTGACAATGACATCCACTTTGCCTTTCTCTCCACAGGTGT
CCACTCCCAGGTCCAACTGCAGGTCGAGCATGCATCTAGGGCGGCCAATTCCGCCCCTCT
